>Addgene plasmid #53760 | pEGFP-C3-Sec15 | addgene partial sequence | sequence record 92176 | EGFP-C 5'-CATGGTCCTGCTGGAGTTCGTG-3'
TGGACGAGCTGTACAAGTACTCAGATCTCGAGACCATGGCGGAGAACAGCGAGAGTCTGGGCACCGTCCC
CGAGCACGAGCGGATCTTGCAGGAGATCGAGAGCACCGACACCGCCTGTGTGGGGCCCACCCTCCGGTCT
GTGTATGATGACCAACCAAATGCGCACAAGAAGTTTATGGAAAAGTTAGATGCTTGTATCCGTAATCATG
ACAAGGAAATTGAAAAGATGTGTAATTTTCATCATCAGGGTTTTGTAGATGCTATTACAGAACTCCTTAA
AGTAAGGACTGATGCAGAAAAACTGAAGGTGCAAGTTACTGATACCAACCGAAGGTTTCAAGATGCTGGA
AAAGAGGTGATAGTCCACACAGAAGATATCATTCGATGTAGAATTCAGCAGAGAAATATTACAACTGTAG
TAGAAAAATTGCAGTTATGCCTTCCTGTGCTAGAAATGTACAGTAAGCTGAAAGAACAGATGAGTGCCAA
AAGGTACTATTCTGCCCTAAAAACTATGGAACAATTAGAGAATGTGT
