>Addgene plasmid #53760 | pEGFP-C3-Sec15 | addgene partial sequence | sequence record 92930 | SV40pA-R 5'-GAAATTTGTGATGCTATTGC-3'
CATAACCAGTTAACAACAACAATTGCATTCATTTTATGTTTCAGGTTCAGGGGGAGGTGTGGGAGGTTTT
TTAAAGCAAGTAAAACCTCTACAAATGTGGTATGGCTGATTATGATCAGTTATCTAGATCCGGTGGATCC
CTACATGTGCTGGGACATACCATTCACCAAACTTCTCAGCTGTTTCACGACTGTCTCTATCAACTTCTGT
TTGTCTCGATCATTCTTCCCGAACTGAGCAAATATATTGTTCTTTTTGCTAGTATCCTTCATCTTCTCCA
AAAGAGTAAGGGCTGTGTTTGGATTCACCCGAAGGTACTTAGAAGCTGGCTGCCCATAATCAGCTAGGTA
AGTAGACCAATCCCAAACCATAAACAGGTCAAGGAGTTGTCTGAGGTCAATGAATGCTAGCTGCAGGGTA
TCCCCCTGGAATCCTGGCACAGGCTCAGAGCTGGCAAACAATTCACACTGTATGACATCTAAGTTAAACT
GCTGAACAGCTCCCATGCTTATTTGTTTTAACTCACTGTCCAGTAGCATCTGCATTAAGGATGTTGACAG
ATGCTGGCAGGCTGACATGCAAGCTGTCTGAGCAACTTTCCCAGGCAAATGAGTAAACACTTGAAAGATG
CTTCTCAAAAAATTTATAAGGTCCATTAAATAACCACTAGCTCTTCCATCTGGCTCAGACATTGTCCAGT
CATAATCAGCAAGCTGAACAAATTCATCAATTTTTTGATTCAGTTTGGTATATATTTCTCCTTCTGCTGC
ATGTCGAGCATCCTTGAAAGTAGAAAGTCCATAAAGTCTTGTAGTATGAACAGTTTCTTGGGAAATATTT
GTAATGTTAGTTATAAAGTCCTCAAGATATTTACAAGCTTGCTCCAGGTG
