[The description below was written by a language model from this plasmid's Addgene catalogue record.]
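Description:
pEGFP-C3-Sec15 is a mammalian expression plasmid built on the pEGFP-C3 backbone (about 4.7 kb) and carrying a roughly 2.4 kb insert encoding human Sec15, also known as EXOC6 or SEC15L1, for a total size of about 7.1 kb. The coding sequence was inserted by restriction cloning between the XhoI and BamHI sites of the multiple cloning site, both of which remain intact. This places Sec15 downstream of the backbone's GFP reading frame, so the protein is produced with GFP fused to its N terminus. The record does not list the promoter or other regulatory elements and no feature table is provided. Vectors of the pEGFP-C series generally drive the fusion from the CMV immediate-early promoter with an SV40 polyadenylation signal, but this is a property of the backbone family rather than something stated in the record.

The plasmid is propagated in E. coli under kanamycin selection; its copy number is recorded as unknown. In mammalian cells the neomycin resistance marker allows G418 selection of stable transfectants. In this backbone type, a single resistance cassette typically provides both kanamycin and G418 selection.

Sec15/EXOC6 is a subunit of the exocyst, the multiprotein complex that tethers secretory vesicles to the plasma membrane and acts as an effector of Ral GTPases. The stated purpose is simply expression of Sec15. A GFP-tagged version is suited to visualising the protein's subcellular localisation by fluorescence microscopy, or to detecting or isolating it through the GFP moiety. The associated publication concerns Ral and Rheb GTPase-activating proteins in mTOR signalling, autophagy and tumour cell invasion, which fits with use of the construct to study exocyst function in that setting.
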