Addgene plasmid #53760: pEGFP-C3-Sec15
Purpose: pEGFP-C3 plasmid that expresses Sec15
Depositing lab: Channing Der. Depositing organization: University of North Carolina at Chapel Hill. Publication: Ral and Rheb GTPase activating proteins integrate mTOR and GTPase signaling in aging, autophagy, and tumor cell invasion. Martin TD, Chen XW, Kaplan RE, Saltiel AR, Walker CL, Reiner DJ, Der CJ. Mol Cell. 2014 Jan 23;53(2):209-20. doi: 10.1016/j.molcel.2013.12.004. Epub 2014 Jan 2. PubMed 24389102.
Backbone
  Vector backbone: pEGFP-C3
  Backbone size w/o insert (bp): 4700
  Total vector size (bp): 7115
  Vector type: Mammalian Expression
  Selectable markers: Neomycin (select with G418)
Growth in bacteria
  Bacterial resistance: Kanamycin, 50 μg/mL
  Growth temperature: 37°C
  Growth strain: DH5alpha
  Copy number: Unknown
Gene/Insert
  Gene/Insert name: Sec15 (alt names: EXOC6; SEC15P; SEC15L1)
  Species: H. sapiens (human)
  Insert size (bp): 2415
  Entrez Gene: EXOC6 (a.k.a. EXOC6A, SEC15, SEC15L, SEC15L1, SEC15L3, Sec15p)
  Tag / fusion protein: GFP (N terminal on backbone)
  Cloning method: Restriction Enzyme; 5′ cloning site XhoI (not destroyed); 3′ cloning site BamH1 (not destroyed)
  Sequencing primers: 5′ EGFP-C
Terms and licenses: Academic/Nonprofit Terms; Industry Terms: Not Available to Industry
How to cite: pEGFP-C3-Sec15 was a gift from Channing Der (Addgene plasmid # 53760 ; http://n2t.net/addgene:53760 ; RRID:Addgene_53760)
